>Addgene plasmid #67937 | mouse E-cadherin GFP (423) | addgene full sequence | sequence record 244395 | Addgene NGS Result
TTGAGATCCTTTTTTTCTGCGCGTAATCTGCTGCTTGCAAACAAAAAAACCACCGCTACCAGCGGTGGTT
TGTTTGCCGGATCAAGAGCTACCAACTCTTTTTCCGAAGGTAACTGGCTTCAGCAGAGCGCAGATACCAA
ATACTGTTCTTCTAGTGTAGCCGTAGTTAGGCCACCACTTCAAGAACTCTGTAGCACCGCCTACATACCT
CGCTCTGCTAATCCTGTTACCAGTGGCTGCTGCCAGTGGCGATAAGTCGTGTCTTACCGGGTTGGACTCA
AGACGATAGTTACCGGATAAGGCGCAGCGGTCGGGCTGAACGGGGGGTTCGTGCACACAGCCCAGCTTGG
AGCGAACGACCTACACCGAACTGAGATACCTACAGCGTGAGCTATGAGAAAGCGCCACGCTTCCCGAAGG
GAGAAAGGCGGACAGGTATCCGGTAAGCGGCAGGGTCGGAACAGGAGAGCGCACGAGGGAGCTTCCAGGG
GGAAACGCCTGGTATCTTTATAGTCCTGTCGGGTTTCGCCACCTCTGACTTGAGCGTCGATTTTTGTGAT
GCTCGTCAGGGGGGCGGAGCCTATGGAAAAACGCCAGCAACGCGGCCTTTTTACGGTTCCTGGCCTTTTG
CTGGCCTTTTGCTCACATGTTCTTTCCTGCGTTATCCCCTGATTCTGTGGATAACCGTATTACCGCCATG
CATTAGTTATTAATAGTAATCAATTACGGGGTCATTAGTTCATAGCCCATATATGGAGTTCCGCGTTACA
TAACTTACGGTAAATGGCCCGCCTGGCTGACCGCCCAACGACCCCCGCCCATTGACGTCAATAATGACGT
ATGTTCCCATAGTAACGCCAATAGGGACTTTCCATTGACGTCAATGGGTGGAGTATTTACGGTAAACTGC
CCACTTGGCAGTACATCAAGTGTATCATATGCCAAGTACGCCCCCTATTGACGTCAATGACGGTAAATGG
CCCGCCTGGCATTATGCCCAGTACATGACCTTATGGGACTTTCCTACTTGGCAGTACATCTACGTATTAG
TCATCGCTATTACCATGGTGATGCGGTTTTGGCAGTACATCAATGGGCGTGGATAGCGGTTTGACTCACG
GGGATTTCCAAGTCTCCACCCCATTGACGTCAATGGGAGTTTGTTTTGGCACCAAAATCAACGGGACTTT
CCAAAATGTCGTAACAACTCCGCCCCATTGACGCAAATGGGCGGTAGGCGTGTACGGTGGGAGGTCTATA
TAAGCAGAGCTGGTTTAGTGAACCGTCAGATCCGCTAGCGCTACCGGACTCAGATCTCGAGCTCAAGCTT
GGTACCGAGCTCGGATCTGCCTTACAATTAATACATAACCTTTTGTATCATACACATACGATTTAGGTGA
CACTATAGAATTCGGGCCGGCCTAACCCGGCCCTGCCCGACCGCACCCGAGCTCAGTGTTTGCTCGGCGT
CTGCCGGGTCCGCCATGGGAGCCCGGTGCCGCAGCTTTTCCGCGCTCCTGCTCCTGCTGCAGGTCTCCTC
ATGGCTTTGCCAGGAGCTGGAGCCTGAGTCCTGCAGTCCCGGCTTCAGTTCCGAGGTCTACACCTTCCCG
GTGCCGGAGAGGCACCTGGAGAGAGGCCATGTCCTGGGCAGAGTGAGATTTGAAGGATGCACCGGCCGGC
CAAGGACAGCCTTCTTTTCGGAAGACTCCCGATTCAAAGTGGCGACAGACGGCACCATCACAGTGAAGCG
GCATCTAAAGCTCCACAAGCTGGAGACCAGTTTCCTCGTCCGCGCCCGGGACTCCAGTCATAGGGAGCTG
TCTACCAAAGTGACGCTGAAGTCCATGGGGCACCACCATCACCGGCACCACCACCGCGACCCTGCCTCTG
AATCCAACCCAGAGCTGCTCATGTTTCCCAGCGTGTACCCAGGTCTCAGAAGACAGAAACGAGACTGGGT
CATCCCTCCCATCAGCTGCCCCGAAAATGAAAAGGGTGAATTCCCAAAGAACCTGGTTCAGATCAAATCC
AACAGGGACAAAGAAACAAAGGTTTTCTACAGCATCACCGGCCAAGGAGCTGACAAACCCCCCGTTGGCG
TTTTCATCATTGAGAGGGAGACAGGCTGGCTGAAAGTGACACAGCCTCTGGATAGAGAAGCCATTGCCAA
GTACATCCTCTATTCTCATGCCGTGTCATCAAATGGGGAAGCGGTGGAGGATCCCATGGAGATAGTGATC
ACAGTGACAGATCAGAATGACAACAGGCCAGAGTTTACCCAGGAGGTGTTTGAGGGATCCGTTGCAGAAG
GCGCTGTTCCAGGAACCTCCGTGATGAAGGTCTCAGCCACCGATGCAGACGATGACGTCAACACCTACAA
CGCTGCCATCGCCTACACCATCGTCAGCCAGGATCCTGAGCTGCCTCACAAAAACATGTTCACTGTCAAT
AGGGACACCGGGGTCATCAGTGTGCTCACCTCTGGGCTGGACCGAGAGAGTTACCCTACATACACTCTGG
TGGTTCAGGCTGCTGACCTTCAAGGCGAAGGCTTGAGCACAACAGCCAAGGCTGTGATCACTGTCAAGGA
TATTAATGACAACGCTCCTGTCTTCAACCCGAGCACGTATCAGGGTCAAGTGCCTGAGAATGAGGTCAAT
GCCCGGATCGCCACACTCAAAGTGACCGATGATGATGCCCCCAACACTCCGGCGTGGAAAGCTGTGTACA
CCGTAGTCAACGATCCTGACCAGCAGTTCGTTGTCGTCACAGACCCCACGACCAATGATGGCATTTTGAA
AACAGCCAAGGGCTTGGATTTTGAGGCCAAGCAGCAATACATCCTTCATGTGAGAGTGGAGAACGAGGAA
CCCTTTGAGGGGTCTCTTGTCCCTTCCACAGCCACTGTCACTGTGGACGTGGTAGACGTGAATGAAGCCC
CCATCTTTATGCCTGCGGAGAGGAGAGTCGAAGTGCCCGAAGACTTTGGTGTGGGTCAGGAAATCACATC
TTATACCGCTCGAGAGCCGGACACGTTCATGGATCAGAAGATCACGTATCGGATTTGGAGGGACACTGCC
AACTGGCTGGAGATTAACCCAGAGACTGGTGCCATTTTCACGCGCGCTGAGATGGACAGAGAAGACGCTG
AGCATGTGAAGAACAGCACATATGTAGCTCTCATCATCGCCACAGATGATGGTTCACCCATTGCCACTGG
CACGGGCACTCTTCTCCTGGTCCTGTTAGACGTCAATGACAACGCTCCCATCCCAGAACCTCGAAACATG
CAGTTCTGCCAGAGGAACCCACAGCCTCATATCATCACCATCTTGGATCCAGACCTTCCCCCCAACACGT
CCCCCTTTACTGCTGAGCTAACCCATGGGGCCAGCGTCAACTGGACCATTGAGTATAATGACGCAGCTCA
AGAATCTCTCATTTTGCAACCAAGAAAGGACTTAGAGATTGGCGAATACAAAATCCATCTCAAGCTCGCG
GATAACCAGAACAAAGACCAGGTGACCACGTTGGACGTCCATGTGTGTGACTGTGAAGGGACGGTCAACA
ACTGCATGAAGGCGGGAATCGTGGCAGCAGGATTGCAAGTTCCTGCCATCCTCGGAATCCTTGGAGGGAT
CCTCGCCCTGCTGATTCTGATCCTGCTGCTCCTACTGTTTCTACGGAGGAGAACGGTGGTCAAAGAGCCC
CTGCTGCCACCAGATGATGATACCCGGGACAATGTGTATTACTATGATGAAGAAGGAGGTGGAGAAGAAG
ACCAGGACTTTGATTTGAGCCAGCTGCACAGGGGCCTGGATGCCCGACCGGAAGTGACTCGAAATGATGT
GGCTCCCACCCTCATGAGCGTGCCCCAGTATCGTCCCCGTCCTGCCAATCCTGATGAAATTGGAAACTTC
ATCGATGAAAACCTGAAGGCAGCCGACAGCGACCCCACGGCACCCCCTTACGACTCTCTGTTGGTGTTCG
ATTACGAGGGCAGTGGTTCTGAAGCCGCTAGCCTGAGCTCACTGAACTCCTCTGAGTCGGATCAGGACCA
GGACTACGATTATCTGAACGAGTGGGGCAACCGATTCAAGAAGCTGGCGGACATGTACGGCGGTGGCGAG
GACGACAAACCGGTCGCCACCATGGTGAGCAAGGGCGAGGAGCTGTTCACCGGGGTGGTGCCCATCCTGG
TCGAGCTGGACGGCGACGTAAACGGCCACAAGTTCAGCGTGTCCGGCGAGGGCGAGGGCGATGCCACCTA
CGGCAAGCTGACCCTGAAGTTCATCTGCACCACCGGCAAGCTGCCCGTGCCCTGGCCCACCCTCGTGACC
ACCCTGACCTACGGCGTGCAGTGCTTCAGCCGCTACCCCGACCACATGAAGCAGCACGACTTCTTCAAGT
CCGCCATGCCCGAAGGCTACGTCCAGGAGCGCACCATCTTCTTCAAGGACGACGGCAACTACAAGACCCG
CGCCGAGGTGAAGTTCGAGGGCGACACCCTGGTGAACCGCATCGAGCTGAAGGGCATCGACTTCAAGGAG
GACGGCAACATCCTGGGGCACAAGCTGGAGTACAACTACAACAGCCACAACGTCTATATCATGGCCGACA
AGCAGAAGAACGGCATCAAGGTGAACTTCAAGATCCGCCACAACATCGAGGACGGCAGCGTGCAGCTCGC
CGACCACTACCAGCAGAACACCCCCATCGGCGACGGCCCCGTGCTGCTGCCCGACAACCACTACCTGAGC
ACCCAGTCCGCCCTGAGCAAAGACCCCAACGAGAAGCGCGATCACATGGTCCTGCTGGAGTTCGTGACCG
CCGCCGGGATCACTCTCGGCATGGACGAGCTGTACAAGTAAAGCGGCCGCGACTCTAGATCATAATCAGC
CATACCACATTTGTAGAGGTTTTACTTGCTTTAAAAAACCTCCCACACCTCCCCCTGAACCTGAAACATA
AAATGAATGCAATTGTTGTTGTTAACTTGTTTATTGCAGCTTATAATGGTTACAAATAAAGCAATAGCAT
CACAAATTTCACAAATAAAGCATTTTTTTCACTGCATTCTAGTTGTGGTTTGTCCAAACTCATCAATGTA
TCTTAAGGCGTAAATTGTAAGCGTTAATATTTTGTTAAAATTCGCGTTAAATTTTTGTTAAATCAGCTCA
TTTTTTAACCAATAGGCCGAAATCGGCAAAATCCCTTATAAATCAAAAGAATAGACCGAGATAGGGT
[37 nt withheld, positions 5248-5284]
AAAGAACGTGGACTCCAACGTCAAAGG
[49 nt withheld, positions 5312-5360]
T
[91 nt withheld, positions 5362-5452]
G
[124 nt withheld, positions 5454-5577]
CAGGTGGCACTTTTCGGGGAAATGTGCGCGGAACCCCTATTTGTTTATTTTTCTAAATACATTCAAATAT
GTATCCGCTCATGAGACAATAACCCTGATAAATGCTTCAATAATATTGAAAAAGGAAGAGTCCTGAGGCG
GAAAGAACCAGCTGTGGAATGTGTGTCAGTTAGGGTGTGGAAAGTCCCCAGGCTCCCCAGCAGGCAGAAG
TATGCAAAGCATGCATCTCAATTAGTCAGCAACCAGGTGTGGAAAGTCCCCAGGCTCCCCAGCAGGCAGA
AGTATGCAAAGCATGCATCTCAATTAGTCAGCAACCATAGTCCCGCCCCTAACTCCGCCCATCCCGCCCC
TAACTCCGCCCAGTTCCGCCCATTCTCCGCCCCATGGCTGACTAATTTTTTTTATTTATGCAGAGGCCGA
GGCCGCCTCGGCCTCTGAGCTATTCCAGAAGTAGTGAGGAGGCTTTTTTGGAGGCCTAGGCTTTTGCAAA
GATCGATCAAGAGACAGGATGAGGATCGTTTCGCATGATTGAACAAGATGGATTGCACGCAGGTTCTCCG
GCCGCTTGGGTGGAGAGGCTATTCGGCTATGACTGGGCACAACAGACAATCGGCTGCTCTGATGCCGCCG
TGTTCCGGCTGTCAGCGCAGGGGCGCCCGGTTCTTTTTGTCAAGACCGACCTGTCCGGTGCCCTGAATGA
ACTGCAAGACGAGGCAGCGCGGCTATCGTGGCTGGCCACGACGGGCGTTCCTTGCGCAGCTGTGCTCGAC
GTTGTCACTGAAGCGGGAAGGGACTGGCTGCTATTGGGCGAAGTGCCGGGGCAGGATCTCCTGTCATCTC
ACCTTGCTCCTGCCGAGAAAGTATCCATCATGGCTGATGCAATGCGGCGGCTGCATACGCTTGATCCGGC
TACCTGCCCATTCGACCACCAAGCGAAACATCGCATCGAGCGAGCACGTACTCGGATGGAAGCCGGTCTT
GTCGATCAGGATGATCTGGACGAAGAGCATCAGGGGCTCGCGCCAGCCGAACTGTTCGCCAGGCTCAAGG
CGAGCATGCCCGACGGCGAGGATCTCGTCGTGACCCATGGCGATGCCTGCTTGCCGAATATCATGGTGGA
AAATGGCCGCTTTTCTGGATTCATCGACTGTGGCCGGCTGGGTGTGGCGGACCGCTATCAGGACATAGCG
TTGGCTACCCGTGATATTGCTGAAGAGCTTGGCGGCGAATGGGCTGACCGCTTCCTCGTGCTTTACGGTA
TCGCCGCTCCCGATTCGCAGCGCATCGCCTTCTATCGCCTTCTTGACGAGTTCTTCTGAGCGGGACTCTG
GGGTTCGAAATGACCGACCAAGCGACGCCCAACCTGCCATCACGAGATTTCGATTCCACCGCCGCCTTCT
ATGAAAGGTTGGGCTTCGGAATCGTTTTCCGGGACGCCGGCTGGATGATCCTCCAGCGCGGGGATCTCAT
GCTGGAGTTCTTCGCCCACCCTAGGGGGAGGCTAACTGAAACACGGAAGGAGACAATACCGGAAGGAACC
CGCGCTATGACGGCAATAAAAAGACAGAATAAAACGCACGGTGTTGGGTCGTTTGTTCATAAACGCGGGG
TTCGGTCCCAGGGCTGGCACTCTGTCGATACCCCACCGAGACCCCATTGGGGCCAATACGCCCGCGTTTC
TTCCTTTTCCCCACCCCACCCCCCAAGTTCGGGTGAAGGCCCAGGGCTCGCAGCCAACGTCGGGGCGGCA
GGCCCTGCCATAGCCTCAGGTTACTCATATATACTTTAGATTGATTTAAAACTTCATTTTTAATTTAAAA
GGATCTAGGTGAAGATCCTTTTTGATAATCTCATGACCAAAATCCCTTAACGTGAGTTTTCGTTCCACTG
AGCGTCAGACCCCGTAGAAAAGATCAAAGGATCTTC
Features (pLannotate 1.2.2; 16 found; start..end, strand, type, name):
      1..589     +  rep_origin     ori: high-copy-number ColE1/pMB1/pBR322/pUC origin of replication
    764..1067    +  enhancer       CMV enhancer: human cytomegalovirus immediate early enhancer
   1068..1271    +  promoter       CMV promoter: human cytomegalovirus (CMV) immediate early promoter
   1294..1330    +  misc_feature   MCS (fragment): multiple cloning site
   1391..1409    +  promoter       SP6 promoter: promoter for bacteriophage SP6 RNA polymerase
   1485..4136    +  CDS            Cdh1: CADH1_MOUSE - Experimental evidence at protein level: Swiss-Prot protein existence level 1. (Microbial infection) Does not function as a receptor for L.monocytogenes internalin A (InlA); mutating a single surface-exposed residue confers receptor activity to this protein and promotes uptake of the bacteria. From Mus musculus (Mouse).
   4152..4871    +  CDS            EGFP: the original enhanced GFP (Yang et al., 1996) mammalian codon-optimized
   4888..4971    +  CDS            large T antigen (fragment): large T antigen from SV40 (simian virus 40)
   4994..5115    +  polyA_signal   SV40 poly(A) signal: SV40 polyadenylation signal
   5149..5577    -  rep_origin     f1 ori (sequence partly withheld): f1 bacteriophage origin of replication; arrow indicates direction of (+) strand synthesis
   5604..5708    +  promoter       AmpR promoter: bla
   5710..6067    +  promoter       SV40 promoter: SV40 enhancer and early promoter
   6102..6896    +  CDS            NeoR/KanR: aminoglycoside phosphotransferase from Tn5; aph(3')-II (or nptII); confers resistance to neomycin, kanamycin, and G418 (Geneticin®)
   6917..7069    +  CDS            ble (fragment): BLE_KLEPN - Experimental evidence at protein level: Swiss-Prot protein existence level 1. Binding protein with a strong affinity to the bleomycin family of antibiotics. Binds to CL990; an antimitotic-antibiotic compound. From Klebsiella pneumoniae.
   7128..7175    +  polyA_signal   HSV TK poly(A) signal: herpes simplex virus thymidine kinase polyadenylation signal (Cole and Stacy, 1985)
   7266..7282    -  polyA_signal   bGH poly(A) signal (fragment): bovine growth hormone polyadenylation signal
