[The description below was written by a language model from this plasmid's Addgene catalogue record and pLannotate feature annotations shown in this document.]
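Description:
mouse E-cadherin GFP (423) is a mammalian expression plasmid built on the Clontech pEGFP-N1 backbone that produces mouse E-cadherin (Cdh1, cadherin 1) fused at its C-terminus to EGFP. The Cdh1 coding sequence was inserted between the HindIII and AgeI sites of the multiple cloning site, both of which are retained, placing it upstream of the backbone's EGFP open reading frame. Transcription is driven by the human cytomegalovirus immediate early enhancer and promoter and terminated by the SV40 polyadenylation signal. A short SP6 promoter annotated between the residual cloning site and the Cdh1 start was presumably carried over with the insert from an earlier vector. Placing the tag at the C-terminus puts the fluorescent protein on the cytoplasmic tail, leaving the extracellular adhesive domains of the cadherin unmodified.

The plasmid replicates at high copy number in E. coli from a ColE1/pUC-type origin and also carries an f1 phage origin. A single Tn5 aminoglycoside phosphotransferase gene (NeoR/KanR) serves both hosts: a bacterial bla-type promoter gives kanamycin resistance in bacteria, while the adjacent SV40 enhancer/early promoter, with the HSV TK polyadenylation signal downstream, gives G418 resistance for selecting stably transfected mammalian cells. The small annotated large T antigen, ble and bGH poly(A) fragments are short partial matches rather than functional elements. The catalogue lists a total size of about 7.7 kb, while the sequenced record is 7,503 nt. The stated purpose is mammalian expression of E-cadherin-GFP, and the associated publication concerns epithelial adherens junctions and E-cadherin-linked signalling, consistent with its use to visualise cadherin at cell-cell contacts.
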