Addgene plasmid #67937: mouse E-cadherin GFP (423)
Purpose: Mammalian expression of E-cadherin-GFP
Depositing lab: Alpha Yap. Depositing organization: University of Queensland, Institute for Molecular Bioscience. Publication: RPTPalpha controls epithelial adherens junctions, linking E-cadherin engagement to c-Src-mediated phosphorylation of cortactin. Truffi M, Dubreuil V, Liang X, Vacaresse N, Nigon F, Han SP, Yap AS, Gomez GA, Sap J. J Cell Sci. 2014 Jun 1;127(Pt 11):2420-32. doi: 10.1242/jcs.134379. Epub 2014 Mar 20. PubMed 24652832.
Backbone
  Vector backbone: pEGFP-N1
  Backbone manufacturer: Clontech
  Backbone size w/o insert (bp): 4700
  Total vector size (bp): 7700
  Vector type: Mammalian Expression
  Selectable markers: Neomycin (select with G418)
Growth in bacteria
  Bacterial resistance: Kanamycin, 50 μg/mL
  Growth temperature: 37°C
  Growth strain: DH5alpha
  Copy number: High Copy
Gene/Insert
  Gene/Insert name: E-cadherin (alt names: cadherin 1; Cdh1)
  Species: M. musculus (mouse)
  Insert size (bp): 3000
  Entrez Gene: Cdh1 (a.k.a. ARC-1, E-cad, Ecad, L-CAM, UVO, Um)
  Promoter: CMV
  Tag / fusion protein: EGFP (C terminal on backbone)
  Cloning method: Restriction Enzyme; 5′ cloning site HindIII (not destroyed); 3′ cloning site AgeI (not destroyed)
  Sequencing primers: 5′ CMV-F; 3′ EGFP-N
Terms and licenses: Academic/Nonprofit Terms; Industry Terms: Not Available to Industry
How to cite: mouse E-cadherin GFP (423) was a gift from Alpha Yap (Addgene plasmid # 67937 ; http://n2t.net/addgene:67937 ; RRID:Addgene_67937)
