>Addgene plasmid #67937 | mouse E-cadherin GFP (423) | depositor partial sequence | sequence record 118632 | mouse E-cadherin GFP
GCTAGCGCTACCGGACTCAGATCTCGAGCTCAAGCTTGGTACCGAGCTCGGATCTGCCTTACAATTAATA
CATAACCTTTTGTATCATACACATACGATTTAGGTGACACTATAGAATTCGGGCCGGCCTAACCCGGCCC
TGCCCGACCGCACCCGAGCTCAGTGTTTGCTCGGCGTCTGCCGGGTCCGCCATGGGAGCCCGGTGCCGCA
GCTTTTCCGCGCTCCTGCTCCTGCTGCAGGTCTCCTCATGGCTTTGCCAGGAGCTGGAGCCTGAGTCCTG
CAGTCCCGGCTTCAGTTCCGAGGTCTACACCTTCCCGGTGCCGGAGAGGCACCTGGAGAGAGGCCATGTC
CTGGGCAGAGTGAGATTTGAAGGATGCACCGGCCGGCCAAGGACAGCCTTCTTTTCGGAAGACTCCCGAT
TCAAAGTGGCGACAGACGGCACCATCACAGTGAAGCGGCATCTAAAGCTCCACAAGCTGGAGACCAGTTT
CCTCGTCCGCGCCCGGGACTCCAGTCATAGGGAGCTGTCTACCAAAGTGACGCTGAAGTCCATGGGGCAC
CACCATCACCGGCACCACCACCGCGACCCTGCCTCTGAATCCAACCCAGAGCTGCTCATGTTTCCCAGCG
TGTACCCAGGTCTCAGAAGACAGAAACGAGACTGGGTCATCCCTCCCATCAGCTGCCCCGAAAATGAAAA
GGGTGAATTCCCAAAGAACCTGGTTCAGATCAAATCCAACAGGGACAAAGAAACAAAGGTTTTCTACAGC
ATCACCGGCCAAGGAGCTGACAAACCCCCCGTTGGCGTTTTCATCATTGAGAGGGAGACAGGCTGGCTGA
AAGTGACACAGCCTCTGGATAGAGAAGCCATTGCCAAGTACATCCTCTATTCTCATGCCGTGTCATCAAA
TGGGGAAGCGGTGGAGGATCCCATGGAGATAGTGATCACAGTGACAGATCAGAATGACAACAGGCCAGAG
TTTACCCAGGAGGTGTTTGAGGGATCCGTTGCAGAAGGCGCTGTTCCAGGAACCTCCGTGATGAAGGTCT
CAGCCACCGATGCAGACGATGACGTCAACACCTACAACGCTGCCATCGCCTACACCATCGTCAGCCAGGA
TCCTGAGCTGCCTCACAAAAACATGTTCACTGTCAATAGGGACACCGGGGTCATCAGTGTGCTCACCTCT
GGGCTGGACCGAGAGAGTTACCCTACATACACTCTGGTGGTTCAGGCTGCTGACCTTCAAGGCGAAGGCT
TGAGCACAACAGCCAAGGCTGTGATCACTGTCAAGGATATTAATGACAACGCTCCTGTCTTCAACCCGAG
CACGTATCAGGGTCAAGTGCCTGAGAATGAGGTCAATGCCCGGATCGCCACACTCAAAGTGACCGATGAT
GATGCCCCCAACACTCCGGCGTGGAAAGCTGTGTACACCGTAGTCAACGATCCTGACCAGCAGTTCGTTG
TCGTCACAGACCCCACGACCAATGATGGCATTTTGAAAACAGCCAAGGGCTTGGATTTTGAGGCCAAGCA
GCAATACATCCTTCATGTGAGAGTGGAGAACGAGGAACCCTTTGAGGGGTCTCTTGTCCCTTCCACAGCC
ACTGTCACTGTGGACGTGGTAGACGTGAATGAAGCCCCCATCTTTATGCCTGCGGAGAGGAGAGTCGAAG
TGCCCGAAGACTTTGGTGTGGGTCAGGAAATCACATCTTATACCGCTCGAGAGCCGGACACGTTCATGGA
TCAGAAGATCACGTATCGGATTTGGAGGGACACTGCCAACTGGCTGGAGATTAACCCAGAGACTGGTGCC
ATTTTCACGCGCGCTGAGATGGACAGAGAAGACGCTGAGCATGTGAAGAACAGCACATATGTAGCTCTCA
TCATCGCCACAGATGATGGTTCACCCATTGCCACTGGCACGGGCACTCTTCTCCTGGTCCTGTTAGACGT
CAATGACAACGCTCCCATCCCAGAACCTCGAAACATGCAGTTCTGCCAGAGGAACCCACAGCCTCATATC
ATCACCATCTTGGATCCAGACCTTCCCCCCAACACGTCCCCCTTTACTGCTGAGCTAACCCATGGGGCCA
GCGTCAACTGGACCATTGAGTATAATGACGCAGCTCAAGAATCTCTCATTTTGCAACCAAGAAAGGACTT
AGAGATTGGCGAATACAAAATCCATCTCAAGCTCGCGGATAACCAGAACAAAGACCAGGTGACCACGTTG
GACGTCCATGTGTGTGACTGTGAAGGGACGGTCAACAACTGCATGAAGGCGGGAATCGTGGCAGCAGGAT
TGCAAGTTCCTGCCATCCTCGGAATCCTTGGAGGGATCCTCGCCCTGCTGATTCTGATCCTGCTGCTCCT
ACTGTTTCTACGGAGGAGAACGGTGGTCAAAGAGCCCCTGCTGCCACCAGATGATGATACCCGGGACAAT
GTGTATTACTATGATGAAGAAGGAGGTGGAGAAGAAGACCAGGACTTTGATTTGAGCCAGCTGCACAGGG
GCCTGGATGCCCGACCGGAAGTGACTCGAAATGATGTGGCTCCCACCCTCATGAGCGTGCCCCAGTATCG
TCCCCGTCCTGCCAATCCTGATGAAATTGGAAACTTCATCGATGAAAACCTGAAGGCAGCCGACAGCGAC
CCCACGGCACCCCCTTACGACTCTCTGTTGGTGTTCGATTACGAGGGCAGTGGTTCTGAAGCCGCTAGCC
TGAGCTCACTGAACTCCTCTGAGTCGGATCAGGACCAGGACTACGATTATCTGAACGAGTGGGGCAACCG
ATTCAAGAAGCTGGCGGACATGTACGGCGGTGGCGAGGACGACAAACCGGTCGCCACCATGGTG
