>Addgene plasmid #67937 | mouse E-cadherin GFP (423) | addgene partial sequence | sequence record 120183 | SV40pA-R 5'-GAAATTTGTGATGCTATTGC-3'
TTAACAACAACAATTGCATTCATTTTATGTTTCAGGTTCAGGGGGAGGTGTGGGAGGTTTTTTAAAGCAA
GTAAAACCTCTACAAATGTGGTATGGCTGATTATGATCTAGAGTCGCGGCCGCTTTACTTGTACAGCTCG
TCCATGCCGAGAGTGATCCCGGCGGCGGTCACGAACTCCAGCAGGACCATGTGATCGCGCTTCTCGTTGG
GGTCTTTGCTCAGGGCGGACTGGGTGCTCAGGTAGTGGTTGTCGGGCAGCAGCACGGGGCCGTCGCCGAT
GGGGGTGTTCTGCTGGTAGTGGTCGGCGAGCTGCACGCTGCCGTCCTCGATGTTGTGGCGGATCTTGAAG
TTCACCTTGATGCCGTTCTTCTGCTTGTCGGCCATGATATAGACGTTGTGGCTGTTGTAGTTGTACTCCA
GCTTGTGCCCCAGGATGTTGCCGTCCTCCTTGAAGTCGATGCCCTTCAGCTCGATGCGGTTCACCAGGGT
GTCGCCCTCGAACTTCACCTCGGCGCGGGTCTTGTAGTTGCCGTCGTCCTTGAAGAAGATGGTGCGCTCC
TGGACGTAGCCTTCGGGCATGGCGGACTTGAAGAAGTCGTGCTGCTTCATGTGGTCGGGGTAGCGGCTGA
AGCACTGCACGCCGTAGGTCAGGGTGGTCACGAGGGTGGGCCAGGGCACGGGCAGCTTGCCGGTGGTGCA
GATGAACTTCAGGGTCAGCTTGCCGTAGGTGGCATCGCCCTCGCCCTCGCCGGACACGCTGAACTTGTGG
CCGTTTACGTCGCCGTCCAGCTCGACCAGGATGGGCACCACCCCGGTGAACAGCTCCTCGCCCTT
