>Addgene plasmid #67937 | mouse E-cadherin GFP (423) | addgene partial sequence | sequence record 121713 | CMV-F 5'-CGCAAATGGGCGGTAGGCGTG-3'
TTTAGTGAACCGTCAGATCCGCTAGCGCTACCGGACTCAGATCTCGAGCTCAAGCTTGGTACCGAGCTCG
GATCTGCCTTACAATTAATACATAACCTTTTGTATCATACACATACGATTTAGGTGACACTATAGAATTC
GGGCCGGCCTAACCCGGCCCTGCCCGACCGCACCCGAGCTCAGTGTTTGCTCGGCGTCTGCCGGGTCCGC
CATGGGAGCCCGGTGCCGCAGCTTTTCCGCGCTCCTGCTCCTGCTGCAGGTCTCCTCATGGCTTTGCCAG
GAGCTGGAGCCTGAGTCCTGCAGTCCCGGCTTCAGTTCCGAGGTCTACACCTTCCCGGTGCCGGAGAGGC
ACCTGGAGAGAGGCCATGTCCTGGGCAGAGTGAGATTTGAAGGATGCACCGGCCGGCCAAGGACAGCCTT
CTTTTCGGAAGACTCCCGATTCAAAGTGGCGACAGACGGCACCATCACAGTGAAGCGGCATCTAAAGCTC
CACAAGCTGGAGACCAGTTTCCTCGTCCGCGCCCGGGACTCCAGTCATAGGGAGCTGTCTACCAAAGTGA
CGCTGAAGTCCATGGGGCACCACCATCACCGGCACCACCACCGCGACCCTGCCTCTGAATCCAACCCAGA
GCTGCTCATGTTTCCCAGCGTGTACCCAGGTCTCAGAAGACAGAAACGAGACTGGGTCATCCCTCCCATC
AGCTGCCCCGAAAATGAAAAGGGTGAATTCCCAAAGAACCTGGTTCAGATCAAATCCAACAGGGACAAAG
AAACAAAGGTTTTCTACAGCATCACCGGCCAA
