>Addgene plasmid #67937 | mouse E-cadherin GFP (423) | addgene partial sequence | sequence record 121714 | EGFP-N 5'-CGTCGCCGTCCAGCTCGACCAG-3'
TCGCCCTTGCTCACCATGGTGGCGACCGGTTTGTCGTCCTCGCCACCGCCGTACATGTCCGCCAGCTTCT
TGAATCGGTTGCCCCACTCGTTCAGATAATCGTAGTCCTGGTCCTGATCCGACTCAGAGGAGTTCAGTGA
GCTCAGGCTAGCGGCTTCAGAACCACTGCCCTCGTAATCGAACACCAACAGAGAGTCGTAAGGGGGTGCC
GTGGGGTCGCTGTCGGCTGCCTTCAGGTTTTCATCGATGAAGTTTCCAATTTCATCAGGATTGGCAGGAC
GGGGACGATACTGGGGCACGCTCATGAGGGTGGGAGCCACATCATTTCGAGTCACTTCCGGTCGGGCATC
CAGGCCCCTGTGCAGCTGGCTCAAATCAAAGTCCTGGTCTTCTTCTCCACCTCCTTCTTCATCATAGTAA
TACACATTGTCCCGGGTATCATCATCTGGTGGCAGCAGGGGCTCTTTGACCACCGTTCTCCTCCGTAGAA
ACAGTAGGAGCAGCAGGATCAGAATCAGCAGGGCGAGGATCCCTCCAAGGATTCCGAGGATGGCAGGAAC
TTGCAATCCTGCTGCCACGATTCCCGCCTTCATGCAGTTGTTGACCGTCCCTTCACAGTCACACACATGG
ACGTCCAACGTGGTCACCTGGTCTTTGTTCTGGTTATCCGCGAGCTTGAGATGGATTTTGTATTCGCCAA
TCTCTAAGTCCTTTCTTGGTTGCAAAATGAGAGATTCTTGAGCTGCGTCATTATACTCAATGGTCCAGTT
GACGCTGGCCCCATGG
